Addgene plasmid #19851: pCin4-3xFLAG-MKL1 L555A
Depositing lab: Ron Prywes. Depositing organization: Columbia University. Publication: Serum-induced phosphorylation of the serum response factor coactivator MKL1 by the extracellular signal-regulated kinase 1/2 pathway inhibits its nuclear localization. Muehlich S, Wang R, Lee SM, Lewis TC, Dai C, Prywes R. Mol Cell Biol. 2008 Oct;28(20):6302-13. doi: 10.1128/MCB.00427-08. Epub 2008 Aug 11. PubMed 18694962.
Backbone
  Vector backbone: pcin4
  Backbone manufacturer: S Rees et al., BioTechniques 1996
  Backbone size w/o insert (bp): 5257
  Vector type: Mammalian Expression
Growth in bacteria
  Bacterial resistance: Ampicillin, 100 μg/mL
  Growth temperature: 37°C
  Growth strain: DH5alpha
  Copy number: High Copy
Gene/Insert
  Gene/Insert name: MKL1 L555A (alt name: MAL, BSAC, MRTF-A)
  Species: H. sapiens (human)
  Insert size (bp): 2800
  Mutation: changed Leucine 555 to Alanine
  Entrez Gene: MRTFA (a.k.a. BSAC, MAL, MKL, MKL1, MRTF-A)
  Tag / fusion protein: 3xFLAG (N terminal on backbone)
  Cloning method: Restriction Enzyme; 5′ cloning site EcoRV (not destroyed); 3′ cloning site BamHI (not destroyed)
  Sequencing primers: 5′ NA
Terms and licenses: Academic/Nonprofit Terms; Industry Terms: Not Available to Industry
Depositor comments: The 3xFlag in the vector is from Sigma, p3xFlag-CMV-7.1 has variant flag sequences (DYKDHD) and is recognized well by their anti-flag monoclonal M2.
How to cite: pCin4-3xFLAG-MKL1 L555A was a gift from Ron Prywes (Addgene plasmid # 19851 ; http://n2t.net/addgene:19851 ; RRID:Addgene_19851)
