[The description below was written by a language model from this plasmid's Addgene catalogue record.]
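Description:
pCin4-3xFLAG-MKL1 L555A is a mammalian expression plasmid built on the pCin4 backbone (about 5.3 kb without insert) and carrying a roughly 2.8 kb human MKL1 coding sequence. MKL1, also known as MAL, BSAC or MRTF-A (current gene symbol MRTFA), is a transcriptional coactivator of serum response factor. The plasmid is maintained at high copy in E. coli under ampicillin selection. The catalogue entry does not list the promoter, polyadenylation signal or any mammalian selection marker, and no feature table is available to confirm them, so the regulatory elements driving expression are not stated in the record.

The insert was placed between EcoRV and BamHI sites, both of which remain intact, downstream of a 3xFLAG tag supplied by the backbone, so the protein is made with an N-terminal triple FLAG epitope. According to the depositor's notes, this tag derives from a commercial 3xFLAG-CMV vector, contains variant FLAG repeats, and is recognised well by the M2 anti-FLAG monoclonal antibody, which makes it suitable for detecting the protein or pulling it down. The MKL1 sequence carries a single point mutation changing leucine 555 to alanine. The record does not explain the functional rationale for this substitution. However, the associated study examined how serum-induced phosphorylation of MKL1 through the ERK1/2 pathway inhibits its nuclear localisation. This suggests the construct was used as a mutant for comparison with wild-type MKL1 in transfected mammalian cells, in experiments on the protein's subcellular distribution and regulation.
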