>Addgene plasmid #19851 | pCin4-3xFLAG-MKL1 L555A | addgene partial sequence | sequence record 25621 | hMKL1-R 5'-tgtctttctcctgcagcatc-3'
GNTTGCCCTCNGCTCGCCCGCCCCCCAGGGCTCAGGCAACAGGACCCGGCCCGGGGGCCCTCCTCCTTCA
CGAGGATCTGCAGTGGCGAGGCCTGCAGGGTCAGCTGCGTCAGAGGTGATGTCACCATCTCACCAAAGGT
GTCCCCGGGGGTGGAGTTTTCATCGCCCGTGCTGAGCAGTGAGCGCTCCGAGGGGGTGGGAGACACGGGG
GGCGTGGAGCCCGTGCTGCCAAACTTCACCACCCCACTGCTGGCCACCGTGGCCACCACCACCTCAGCTG
GAGCCAGGCCTGCTGCCACCAGGGCTGGCCCCGTGCTCAGCCGGGCCGCTGGGAAGGCTACCACCACCTC
GCCAGCCTTGTGCAGGATAGAGGTGGCGGCAGGGGCCTTGGGGGCTCCTGGCACAGGGCTGATTTGGTCT
TGATAGGCTCGAAGGCGCTCAATCAGCTCAGTTTTGGTGCCCGAGACAGGCAGTGATCGCAACTTCAGCT
CCTGCTTCAGCTCTGCCACCTTCATGTCGTCCAGGTTGGCCGGCAGGGCTCCCGGCTTGCCAGTCAGTGA
GGTGCTGTTCTGATGNCNAACNCAANAGGGCCNAGTGGTTNCCGAGCTGGAGCTGCTATTGGTAGTGGAG
AGGCTGCGTACTGGGGGGGTNCCGTGNTCCAGNCNCANTCTGNTTTTAAATTTNGGGGGNAAGAAAAAAN
NCCCTGAAATNGGGCNCNNCTNTNTGCTGANNAAANCCCACTGAAAAAANTNTCTCCTCANTNCAGACTT
NAAAAANAATCATGNNGTGCCCTTCTGTTTGTCGGGGANATGGGATTACTCTNCTTGTNNTCTGCTCTGT
NCTGATNNTGNAATGTGTTCTAANGGGGGATGATGANNTCTG
