>Addgene plasmid #19851 | pCin4-3xFLAG-MKL1 L555A | addgene partial sequence | sequence record 25622 | 19851 with hMKL-internal 5'-GCGGAATTCTATCAAGACCAA
CCGCCACCTCTATCCTGCACAAGGCTGGCGAGGTGGTGGTAGCCTTCCCAGCGGCCCGGCTGAGCACGGG
GCCAGCCCTGGTGGCAGCAGGCCTGGCTCCAGCTGAGGTGGTGGTGGCCACGGTGGCCAGCAGTGGGGTG
GTGAAGTTTGGCAGCACGGGCTCCACGCCCCCCGTGTCTCCCACCCCCTCGGAGCGCTCACTGCTCAGCA
CGGGCGATGAAAACTCCACCCCCGGGGACACCTTTGGTGAGATGGTGACATCACCTCTGACGCAGCTGAC
CCTGCAGGCCTCGCCACTGCAGATCCTCGTGAAGGAGGAGGGCCCCCGGGCCGGGTCCTGTTGCCTGAGC
CCTGGGGGGCGGGCGGAGCTAGAGGGGCGCGACAAGGACCAGATGCTGCAGGAGAAAGACAAGCAGATCG
AGGCGCTGACGCGCATGCTCCGGCAGAAGCAGCAGCTGGTGGAGCGGCTCAAGCTGCAGGCGGAGCAGGA
GAAGCGAGCCCAGCAGCCCGCCCCCGCCCCCGCCCCCCTCGGCACCCCCGTGAAGCAGGAGAGCAGCTTC
TCCAGCTGCCAGCTGA
